>Addgene plasmid #184935 | pAAV-CAG-Electra1-P2A-EGFP | addgene full sequence | sequence record 371190 | Addgene NGS Result
TATCTACGTAGCCATGCTCTAGGAAGAGTACCATTGACGTCAATAATGACGTATGTTCCCATAGTAACGC
CAATAGGGACTTTCCATTGACGTCAATGGGTGGAGTATTTACGGTAAACTGCCCACTTGGCAGTACATCA
AGTGTATCATATGCCAAGTACGCCCCCTATTGACGTCAATGACGGTAAATGGCCCGCCTGGCATTATGCC
CAGTACATGACCTTATGGGACTTTCCTACTTGGCAGTACATCTACGTATTAGTCATCGCTATTACCATGG
TCGAGGTGAGCCCCACGTTCTGCTTCACTCTCCCCATCTCCCCCCCCTCCCCACCCCCAATTTTGTATTT
ATTTATTTTTTAATTATTTTGTGCAGCGATGGGGGCGGGGGGGGGGGGGGGGCGCGCGCCRGGGGGGGGG
GGGSGGGGSGGGGGGGGGGGSGGGGSGRGGCGGRGRGGKGCGGCGGCAGCCAATCAGAGCGGCGCGCTCC
GAAAGTTTCCTTTTATGGCGAGGCGGCGGCGGCGGCGGCCCTATAAAAAGCGAAGCGCGCGGCGGGCGGG
AGTCGCTGCGCGCTGCCTTCGCCCCGTGCCCCGCTCCGCCGCCGCCTCGCGCCGCCCGCCCCGGCTCTGA
CTGACCGCGTTACTCCCACAGGTGAGCGGGCGGGACGGCCCTTCTCCTCCGGGCTGTAATTAGCGCTTGG
TTTAATGACGGCTTGTTTCTTTTCTGTGGCTGCGTGAAAGCCTTGAGGGGCTCCGGGAGGGCCCTTTGTG
CGGGGGGAGCGGCTCGGGGCTGTCCGCGGGGGGACGGCTGCCTTCGGGGGGGACGGGGCAGGGCGGGGTT
CGGCTTCTGGCGTGTGACCGGCGGCTCTAGAGCCTCTGCTAACCATGTTCATGCCTTCTTCTTTTTCCTA
CAGCTCCTGGGCAACGTGCTGGTTATTGTGCTGTCTCATCATTTTGGCAAAGAATTGGATCCGGTACCGC
CACCATGGTGTCTAAGGGCGAAGAGCTGATCGAGGAAAATATGCGTATGAAGGTGGTCATGGAAGGTTCG
GTCAACGGCCACCAATTCAAATGCACAGGTGAAGGAGAAGGCAGACCGTACGAGGGAGTGCAAACCATGA
GGATCAAAGTCATCGAGGGAGGACCCCTGCCATTTGCCTTTGACATTCTTGCCACGTCGTTCCTGTTCGG
CAGCAAGACCTTTATCAAGTACCCGGCCGACATCCCTGATTTCTTCAAACAGTCCTTTCCTGAGGGCTTT
ACTTGGGAAAGAGTTACGAGATACGAAGATGGTGGAGTCGTCACCGTCACGCAGGACACCAGCCTTGAGG
ATGGGGGGCTCGTCTACAACGTCAAGGTCAGAGGGGTAAACTTTCCCTCCAATGGTCCCGTGATGCAGAA
GAAGACCGAGGGTTGGGAGCCTTTCACAGAGATGATGTATCCAGCAAATGGTGGTCTGAGAGGATATACC
GACATCGCACTGAAAGTTGATGGTGATGGCCATCTGCACGCCAACATCGTGACAACTTACAGGTCAAAAA
AGACCGTCGGGGACATCAAGATGCCCGGTGTCCATGCCGTTGATTACCGCCTGGAAAGGGTCGAAGAGAG
TGACAATGAAACCTACGTAGTGCTAAGAGAAGTGGCAGTTGCCAAATACAGCAACCTTGGTGGTGGCATG
GACGAGCTGTACAAGCGACCGGTTCACGTGGGAAGTGGGGCTACAAACTTCTCACTGCTGAAACAGGCCG
GGGATGTGGAGGAAAACCCAGGACCACACGTGACTAGTGTGAGCAAGGGCGAGGAGCTGTTCACCGGGGT
GGTGCCCATCCTGGTCGAGCTGGACGGCGACGTAAACGGCCACAAGTTCAGCGTGTCCGGCGAGGGCGAG
GGCGATGCCACCTACGGCAAGCTGACCCTGAAGTTCATCTGCACCACCGGCAAGCTGCCCGTGCCCTGGC
CCACCCTCGTGACCACCCTGACCTACGGCGTGCAGTGCTTCAGCCGCTACCCCGACCACATGAAGCAGCA
CGACTTCTTCAAGTCCGCCATGCCCGAAGGCTACGTCCAGGAGCGCACCATCTTCTTCAAGGACGACGGC
AACTACAAGACCCGCGCCGAGGTGAAGTTCGAGGGCGACACCCTGGTGAACCGCATCGAGCTGAAGGGCA
TCGACTTCAAGGAGGACGGCAACATCCTGGGGCACAAGCTGGAGTACAACTACAACAGCCACAACGTCTA
TATCATGGCCGACAAGCAGAAGAACGGCATCAAGGTGAACTTCAAGATCCGCCACAACATCGAGGACGGC
AGCGTGCAGCTCGCCGACCACTACCAGCAGAACACCCCCATCGGCGACGGCCCCGTGCTGCTGCCCGACA
ACCACTACCTGAGCACCCAGTCCGCCCTGAGCAAAGACCCCAACGAGAAGCGCGATCACATGGTCCTGCT
GGAGTTCGTGACCGCCGCCGGGATCACTCTCGGCATGGACGAGCTGTACAAGTAAGAATTCGATATCAAG
CTTATCGATAATCAACCTCTGGATTACAAAATTTGTGAAAGATTGACTGGTATTCTTAACTATGTTGCTC
CTTTTACGCTATGTGGATACGCTGCTTTAATGCCTTTGTATCATGCTATTGCTTCCCGTATGGCTTTCAT
TTTCTCCTCCTTGTATAAATCCTGGTTGCTGTCTCTTTATGAGGAGTTGTGGCCCGTTGTCAGGCAACGT
GGCGTGGTGTGCACTGTGTTTGCTGACGCAACCCCCACTGGTTGGGGCATTGCCACCACCTGTCAGCTCC
TTTCCGGGACTTTCGCTTTCCCCCTCCCTATTGCCACGGCGGAACTCATCGCCGCCTGCCTTGCCCGCTG
CTGGACAGGGGCTCGGCTGTTGGGCACTGACAATTCCGTGGTGTTGTCGGGGAAATCATCGTCCTTTCCT
TGGCTGCTCGCCTGTGTTGCCACCTGGATTCTGCGCGGGACGTCCTTCTGCTACGTCCCTTCGGCCCTCA
ATCCAGCGGACCTTCCTTCCCGCGGCCTGCTGCCGGCTCTGCGGCCTCTTCCGCGTCTTCGCCTTCGCCC
TCAGACGAGTCGGATCTCCCTTTGGGCCGCCTCCCCGCATCGATACCGTCGACCCGGGCGGCCGCTTCGA
GCAGACATGATAAGATACATTGATGAGTTTGGACAAACCACAACTAGAATGCAGTGAAAAAAATGCTTTA
TTTGTGAAATTTGTGATGCTATTGCTTTATTTGTAACCATTATAAGCTGCAATAAACAAGTTAACAACAA
CAATTGCATTCATTTTATGTTTCAGGTTCAGGGGGAGATGTGGGAGGTTTTTTAAAGCAAGTAAAACCTC
TACAAATGTGGTAAAATCGATAAGGATCTTCCTAGAGCATGGCTACGTAGATAAGTAGCATGGCGGGTTA
ATCATTAACTACAAGGAACCCCTAGTGATGGAGTTGGCCACTCCCTCTCTGCGCGCTCGCTCGCTCACTG
AGGCCGGGCGACCAAAGGTCGCCCGACGCCCGGGCTTTGCCCGGGCGGCCTCAGTGAGCGAGCGAGCGCG
CAGCTGCATTAATGAATCGGCCAACGCGCGGGGAGAGGCGGTTTGCGTATTGGGCGCTCTTCCGCTTCCT
CGCTCACTGACTCGCTGCGCTCGGTCGTTCGGCTGCGGCGAGCGGTATCAGCTCACTCAAAGGCGGTAAT
ACGGTTATCCACAGAATCAGGGGATAACGCAGGAAAGAACATGTGAGCAAAAGGCCAGCAAAAGGCCAGG
AACCGTAAAAAGGCCGCGTTGCTGGCGTTTTTCCATAGGCTCCGCCCCCCTGACGAGCATCACAAAAATC
GACGCTCAAGTCAGAGGTGGCGAAACCCGACAGGACTATAAAGATACCAGGCGTTTCCCCCTGGAAGCTC
CCTCGTGCGCTCTCCTGTTCCGACCCTGCCGCTTACCGGATACCTGTCCGCCTTTCTCCCTTCGGGAAGC
GTGGCGCTTTCTCATAGCTCACGCTGTAGGTATCTCAGTTCGGTGTAGGTCGTTCGCTCCAAGCTGGGCT
GTGTGCACGAACCCCCCGTTCAGCCCGACCGCTGCGCCTTATCCGGTAACTATCGTCTTGAGTCCAACCC
GGTAAGACACGACTTATCGCCACTGGCAGCAGCCACTGGTAACAGGATTAGCAGAGCGAGGTATGTAGGC
GGTGCTACAGAGTTCTTGAAGTGGTGGCCTAACTACGGCTACACTAGAAGAACAGTATTTGGTATCTGCG
CTCTGCTGAAGCCAGTTACCTTCGGAAAAAGAGTTGGTAGCTCTTGATCCGGCAAACAAACCACCGCTGG
TAGCGGTGGTTTTTTTGTTTGCAAGCAGCAGATTACGCGCAGAAAAAAAGGATCTCAAGAAGATCCTTTG
ATCTTTTCTACGGGGTCTGACGCTCAGTGGAACGAAAACTCACGTTAAGGGATTTTGGTCATGAGATTAT
CAAAAAGGATCTTCACCTAGATCCTTTTAAATTAAAAATGAAGTTTTAAATCAATCTAAAGTATATATGA
GTAAACTTGGTCTGACAGTTACCAATGCTTAATCAGTGAGGCACCTATCTCAGCGATCTGTCTATTTCGT
TCATCCATAGTTGCCTGACTCCCCGTCGTGTAGATAACTACGATACGGGAGGGCTTACCATCTGGCCCCA
GTGCTGCAATGATACCGCGAGACCCACGCTCACCGGCTCCAGATTTATCAGCAATAAACCAGCCAGCCGG
AAGGGCCGAGCGCAGAAGTGGTCCTGCAACTTTATCCGCCTCCATCCAGTCTATTAATTGTTGCCGGGAA
GCTAGAGTAAGTAGTTCGCCAGTTAATAGTTTGCGCAACGTTGTTGCCATTGCTACAGGCATCGTGGTGT
CACGCTCGTCGTTTGGTATGGCTTCATTCAGCTCCGGTTCCCAACGATCAAGGCGAGTTACATGATCCCC
CATGTTGTGCAAAAAAGCGGTTAGCTCCTTCGGTCCTCCGATCGTTGTCAGAAGTAAGTTGGCCGCAGTG
TTATCACTCATGGTTATGGCAGCACTGCATAATTCTCTTACTGTCATGCCATCCGTAAGATGCTTTTCTG
TGACTGGTGAGTACTCAACCAAGTCATTCTGAGAATAGTGTATGCGGCGACCGAGTTGCTCTTGCCCGGC
GTCAATACGGGATAATACCGCGCCACATAGCAGAACTTTAAAAGTGCTCATCATTGGAAAACGTTCTTCG
GGGCGAAAACTCTCAAGGATCTTACCGCTGTTGAGATCCAGTTCGATGTAACCCACTCGTGCACCCAACT
GATCTTCAGCATCTTTTACTTTCACCAGCGTTTCTGGGTGAGCAAAAACAGGAAGGCAAAATGCCGCAAA
AAAGGGAATAAGGGCGACACGGAAATGTTGAATACTCATACTCTTCCTTTTTCAATATTATTGAAGCATT
TATCAGGGTTATTGTCTCATGAGCGGATACATATTTGAATGTATTTAGAAAAATAAACAAATAGGGGTTC
CGCGCACATTTCCCCGAAAAGTGCCACCTAAATTGTAAGCGTTAATATTTTGTTAAAATTCGCGTTAAAT
TTTTGTTAAATCAGCTCATTTTTTAACCAATAGGCCGAAATCGGCAAAATCCCTTATAAATCAAAAGAAT
AGACCGAGATAGGGT
[37 nt withheld, positions 5686-5722]
AAAGAACGTGGACTCCAACGTCAAAGG
[49 nt withheld, positions 5750-5798]
T
[91 nt withheld, positions 5800-5890]
G
[124 nt withheld, positions 5892-6015]
CCCATTCGCCATTCAGGCTGCGCAACTGTTGGGAAGGGCGATCGGTGCGGGCCTCTTCGCTATTACGCCA
GCTGCGCGCTCGCTCGCTCACTGAGGCCGCCCGGGCAAAGCCCGGGCGTCGGGCGACCTTTGGTCGCCCG
GCCTCAGTGAGCGAGCGAGCGCGCAGAGAGGGAGTGGCCAACTCCATCACTAGGGGTTCCTTGTAGTTAA
TGATTAACCCGCCATGCTACT
Features (pLannotate 1.2.2; 19 found; start..end, strand, type, name):
     31..279     +  enhancer       CMV enhancer (fragment): human cytomegalovirus immediate early enhancer
    281..558     +  promoter       chicken β-actin promoter: No description available
    559..694     +  intron         hybrid intron (fragment): hybrid between chicken β-actin (CBA) and minute virus of mice (MMV) introns (Gray et al., 2011)
    783..913     +  intron         chimeric intron (fragment): chimera between introns from chicken β-actin and rabbit β-globin
    911..973     +  CDS            HBB (fragment): HBB_LEPEU - Experimental evidence at protein level: Swiss-Prot protein existence level 1. Involved in oxygen transport from the lung to the various peripheral tissues. From Lepus europaeus (European hare).
    985..1695    +  CDS            mRuby3: monomeric red fluorescent protein derived from mRuby2, with improved brightness and photostability (Bajar et al., 2016)
   1789..2505    +  CDS            EGFP: the original enhanced GFP (Yang et al., 1996) mammalian codon-optimized
   2506..2530    +  misc_feature   MCS (fragment): pBluescript multiple cloning site
   2530..3118    +  misc_feature   WPRE: woodchuck hepatitis virus posttranscriptional regulatory element
   3161..3282    -  polyA_signal   SV40 poly(A) signal: SV40 polyadenylation signal
   3305..3373    -  CDS            large T antigen (fragment): large T antigen from SV40 (simian virus 40)
   3444..3577    +  repeat_region  AAV2 ITR: inverted terminal repeat of adeno-associated virus serotype 2 inverted
   3571..3627    -  CDS            lacI (fragment): lac repressor; lacI; The lac repressor binds to the lac operator to inhibit transcription in E. coli. This inhibition can be relieved by adding lactose or isopropyl-β-D-thiogalactopyranoside (IPTG).
   3810..4398    -  rep_origin     ori: high-copy-number ColE1/pMB1/pBR322/pUC origin of replication
   4569..5429    -  CDS            AmpR: β-lactamase; bla; confers resistance to ampicillin, carbenicillin, and related antibiotics
   5430..5534    -  promoter       AmpR promoter: bla
   5587..6015    -  rep_origin     f1 ori (sequence partly withheld): f1 bacteriophage origin of replication; arrow indicates direction of (+) strand synthesis
   6020..6089    -  CDS            lacZα (fragment): LacZα fragment of β-galactosidase; lacZ fragment
   6084..6216    -  repeat_region  AAV2 ITR (fragment): inverted terminal repeat of adeno-associated virus serotype 2 inverted
