[The description below was written by a language model from this plasmid's Addgene catalogue record and pLannotate feature annotations shown in this document.]
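Description:
pAAV-CAG-Electra1-P2A-EGFP is an adeno-associated virus transfer plasmid, built on the pAAV-CAG-EGFP-WPRE backbone, that co-expresses the blue fluorescent protein Electra1 and EGFP in mammalian cells. It is propagated in E. coli as a high-copy plasmid through a ColE1/pUC-type origin and selected with ampicillin via the β-lactamase gene. An f1 phage origin is also present. The recorded growth strain is a recombination-deficient host of the kind commonly chosen to keep the repeat-rich AAV ITRs intact.

The expression cassette sits between two AAV2 inverted terminal repeats, which are the cis elements needed for replication and packaging of the intervening DNA into AAV particles when helper functions are supplied. The plasmid can also be used directly for transfection. Transcription is driven by the CAG promoter, annotated here as its component parts: CMV enhancer, chicken β-actin promoter and chimeric β-actin/β-globin intron sequences. The synthetic insert of about 1.5 kb encodes Electra1 followed by a P2A self-cleaving peptide and EGFP, so a single transcript yields two separate proteins in roughly fixed proportion. The automated annotation labels the first open reading frame as mRuby3. This most likely reflects sequence similarity of Electra1 to that protein family rather than a different payload, since the catalogue entry identifies the gene as Electra1. The P2A linker falls in the unannotated gap before EGFP. Downstream, a WPRE enhances transcript stability and expression, and an SV40 polyadenylation signal terminates the message.

The green signal provides an internal reference for expression level, which fits the associated work on a dual-expression system for optimising blue fluorescent proteins and comparing their brightness in cells.
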