Addgene plasmid #184935: pAAV-CAG-Electra1-P2A-EGFP
Purpose: Expresses blue fluorescent protein Electra1 and EGFP in mammalian cells
Depositing lab: Kiryl Piatkevich. Depositing organization: Westlake University. Publication: Dual-expression system for blue fluorescent protein optimization. Papadaki S, Wang X, Wang Y, Zhang H, Jia S, Liu S, Yang M, Zhang D, Jia JM, Koster RW, Namikawa K, Piatkevich KD. Sci Rep. 2022 Jun 17;12(1):10190. doi: 10.1038/s41598-022-13214-0. PubMed 35715437.
Backbone
  Vector backbone: pAAV-CAG-EGFP-WPRE
  Backbone size w/o insert (bp): 4723
  Total vector size (bp): 6244
  Vector type: Mammalian Expression, AAV
Growth in bacteria
  Bacterial resistance: Ampicillin, 100 μg/mL
  Growth temperature: 37°C
  Growth strain: NEB Stable
  Copy number: High Copy
Gene/Insert
  Gene/Insert name: Electra1-P2A-EGFP
  Species: Synthetic
  Insert size (bp): 1521
  GenBank ID: OL631606
  Promoter: CAG
  Cloning method: Gibson Cloning
  Sequencing primers: 5′ CAAAGAATTGGATCCGGTACCGCCACCATGGTGTCTAAGGGCGAAGAGC; 3′ CCACTTCCCACGTGAACCGGTCGCTTGTACAGCTCGTCCATGCCA
Terms and licenses: Academic/Nonprofit Terms; Industry Terms: Not Available to Industry
How to cite: pAAV-CAG-Electra1-P2A-EGFP was a gift from Kiryl Piatkevich (Addgene plasmid # 184935 ; http://n2t.net/addgene:184935 ; RRID:Addgene_184935)
